>Addgene plasmid #127443 | miRFP670nano-pcDNA | addgene full sequence | sequence record 318341 | Addgene NGS Result
CTCCCTGCTTGTGTGTTGGAGGTCGCTGAGTAGTGCGCGAGCAAAATTTAAGCTACAACAAGGCAAGGCT
TGACCGACAATTGCATGAAGAATCTGCTTAGGGTTAGGCGTTTTGCGCTGCTTCGCGATGTACGGGCCAG
ATATACGCGTTGACATTGATTATTGACTAGTTATTAATAGTAATCAATTACGGGGTCATTAGTTCATAGC
CCATATATGGAGTTCCGCGTTACATAACTTACGGTAAATGGCCCGCCTGGCTGACCGCCCAACGACCCCC
GCCCATTGACGTCAATAATGACGTATGTTCCCATAGTAACGCCAATAGGGACTTTCCATTGACGTCAATG
GGTGGAGTATTTACGGTAAACTGCCCACTTGGCAGTACATCAAGTGTATCATATGCCAAGTACGCCCCCT
ATTGACGTCAATGACGGTAAATGGCCCGCCTGGCATTATGCCCAGTACATGACCTTATGGGACTTTCCTA
CTTGGCAGTACATCTACGTATTAGTCATCGCTATTACCATGGTGATGCGGTTTTGGCAGTACATCAATGG
GCGTGGATAGCGGTTTGACTCACGGGGATTTCCAAGTCTCCACCCCATTGACGTCAATGGGAGTTTGTTT
TGGCACCAAAATCAACGGGACTTTCCAAAATGTCGTAACAACTCCGCCCCATTGACGCAAATGGGCGGTA
GGCGTGTACGGTGGGAGGTCTATATAAGCAGAGCTCTCTGGCTAACTAGAGAACCCACTGCTTACTGGCT
TATCGAAATTAATACGACTCACTATAGGGAGACCCAAGCTGGCTAGTTAAGCTTGGTACCATGGCAAACC
TGGACAAGATGCTGAATACCACAGTAACAGAGGTGCGGCAGTTCCTGCAGGTGGACAGAGTGTGCGTGTT
CCAGTTTGAGGAGGATTATAGCGGAGTGGTGGTGGTGGAGGCCGTGGACGATAGGTGGATCTCCATCCTG
AAGACCCAGGTGCGGGATAGATACTTCATGGAGACAAGGGGCGAGGAGTATTCTCACGGCCGCTACCAGG
CCATCGCCGACATCTACACCGCAAACCTGACAGAGTGCTACAGGGATCTGCTGACACAGTTTCAGGTGAG
AGCAATCCTGGCCGTGCCCATCCTGCAGGGCAAGAAGCTGTGGGGCCTGTTGGTGGCACACCAGCTGGCG
GCCCCTAGACAGTGGCAGACCTGGGAGATCGACTTTCTGAAGCAGCAGGCCGTGGTGGTGGGCATCGCCA
TCCAGCAGAGCTAGCTGAATTCTGCAGATATCCAGCACAGTGGCGGCCGCTCGAGTCTAGAGGGCCCTTC
GAACAAAAACTCATCTCAGAAGAGGATCTGAATATGCATACCGGTCATCATCACCATCACCATTGAGTTT
AAACCCGCTGATCAGCCTCGACTGTGCCTTCTAGTTGCCAGCCATCTGTTGTTTGCCCCTCCCCCGTGCC
TTCCTTGACCCTGGAAGGTGCCACTCCCACTGTCCTTTCCTAATAAAATGAGGAAATTGCATCGCATTGT
CTGAGTAGGTGTCATTCTATTCTGGGGGGTGGGGTGGGGCAGGACAGCAAGGGGGAGGATTGGGAAGACA
ATAGCAGGCATGCTGGGGATGCGGTGGGCTCTATGGCTTCTGAGGCGGAAAGAACCAGCTGGGGCTCTAG
GGGGTATCCCC
[124 nt withheld, positions 1692-1815]
C
[91 nt withheld, positions 1817-1907]
A
[49 nt withheld, positions 1909-1957]
CCTTTGACGTTGGAGTCCACGTTCTTT
[37 nt withheld, positions 1985-2021]
ACCCTATCTCGGTCTATTCTTTTGATTTATAAGGGATTTTGCCGATTTCGGCCTATTGGTTAAAAAATGA
GCTGATTTAACAAAAATTTAACGCGAATTAATTCTGTGGAATGTGTGTCAGTTAGGGTGTGGAAAGTCCC
CAGGCTCCCCAGCAGGCAGAAGTATGCAAAGCATGCATCTCAATTAGTCAGCAACCAGGTGTGGAAAGTC
CCCAGGCTCCCCAGCAGGCAGAAGTATGCAAAGCATGCATCTCAATTAGTCAGCAACCATAGTCCCGCCC
CTAACTCCGCCCATCCCGCCCCTAACTCCGCCCAGTTCCGCCCATTCTCCGCCCCATGGCTGACTAATTT
TTTTTATTTATGCAGAGGCCGAGGCCGCCTCTGCCTCTGAGCTATTCCAGAAGTAGTGAGGAGGCTTTTT
TGGAGGCCTAGGCTTTTGCAAAAAGCTCCCGGGAGCTTGTATATCCATTTTCGGATCTGATCAGCACGTG
TTGACAATTAATCATCGGCATAGTATATCGGCATAGTATAATACGACAAGGTGAGGAACTAAACCATGGC
CAAGTTGACCAGTGCCGTTCCGGTGCTCACCGCGCGCGACGTCGCCGGAGCGGTCGAGTTCTGGACCGAC
CGGCTCGGGTTCTCCCGGGACTTCGTGGAGGACGACTTCGCCGGTGTGGTCCGGGACGACGTGACCCTGT
TCATCAGCGCGGTCCAGGACCAGGTGGTGCCGGACAACACCCTGGCCTGGGTGTGGGTGCGCGGCCTGGA
CGAGCTGTACGCCGAGTGGTCGGAGGTCGTGTCCACGAACTTCCGGGACGCCTCCGGGCCGGCCATGACC
GAGATCGGCGAGCAGCCGTGGGGGCGGGAGTTCGCCCTGCGCGACCCGGCCGGCAACTGCGTGCACTTCG
TGGCCGAGGAGCAGGACTGACACGTGCTACGAGATTTCGATTCCACCGCCGCCTTCTATGAAAGGTTGGG
CTTCGGAATCGTTTTCCGGGACGCCGGCTGGATGATCCTCCAGCGCGGGGATCTCATGCTGGAGTTCTTC
GCCCACCCCAACTTGTTTATTGCAGCTTATAATGGTTACAAATAAAGCAATAGCATCACAAATTTCACAA
ATAAAGCATTTTTTTCACTGCATTCTAGTTGTGGTTTGTCCAAACTCATCAATGTATCTTATCATGTCTG
TATACCGTCGACCTCTAGCTAGAGCTTGGCGTAATCATGGTCATAGCTGTTTCCTGTGTGAAATTGTTAT
CCGCTCACAATTCCACACAACATACGAGCCGGAAGCATAAAGTGTAAAGCCTGGGGTGCCTAATGAGTGA
GCTAACTCACATTAATTGCGTTGCGCTCACTGCCCGCTTTCCAGTCGGGAAACCTGTCGTGCCAGCTGCA
TTAATGAATCGGCCAACGCGCGGGGAGAGGCGGTTTGCGTATTGGGCGCTCTTCCGCTTCCTCGCTCACT
GACTCGCTGCGCTCGGTCGTTCGGCTGCGGCGAGCGGTATCAGCTCACTCAAAGGCGGTAATACGGTTAT
CCACAGAATCAGGGGATAACGCAGGAAAGAACATGTGAGCAAAAGGCCAGCAAAAGGCCAGGAACCGTAA
AAAGGCCGCGTTGCTGGCGTTTTTCCATAGGCTCCGCCCCCCTGACGAGCATCACAAAAATCGACGCTCA
AGTCAGAGGTGGCGAAACCCGACAGGACTATAAAGATACCAGGCGTTTCCCCCTGGAAGCTCCCTCGTGC
GCTCTCCTGTTCCGACCCTGCCGCTTACCGGATACCTGTCCGCCTTTCTCCCTTCGGGAAGCGTGGCGCT
TTCTCATAGCTCACGCTGTAGGTATCTCAGTTCGGTGTAGGTCGTTCGCTCCAAGCTGGGCTGTGTGCAC
GAACCCCCCGTTCAGCCCGACCGCTGCGCCTTATCCGGTAACTATCGTCTTGAGTCCAACCCGGTAAGAC
ACGACTTATCGCCACTGGCAGCAGCCACTGGTAACAGGATTAGCAGAGCGAGGTATGTAGGCGGTGCTAC
AGAGTTCTTGAAGTGGTGGCCTAACTACGGCTACACTAGAAGAACAGTATTTGGTATCTGCGCTCTGCTG
AAGCCAGTTACCTTCGGAAAAAGAGTTGGTAGCTCTTGATCCGGCAAACAAACCACCGCTGGTAGCGGTG
GTTTTTTTGTTTGCAAGCAGCAGATTACGCGCAGAAAAAAAGGATCTCAAGAAGATCCTTTGATCTTTTC
TACGGGGTCTGACGCTCAGTGGAACGAAAACTCACGTTAAGGGATTTTGGTCATGAGATTATCAAAAAGG
ATCTTCACCTAGATCCTTTTAAATTAAAAATGAAGTTTTAAATCAATCTAAAGTATATATGAGTAAACTT
GGTCTGACAGTTACCAATGCTTAATCAGTGAGGCACCTATCTCAGCGATCTGTCTATTTCGTTCATCCAT
AGTTGCCTGACTCCCCGTCGTGTAGATAACTACGATACGGGAGGGCTTACCATCTGGCCCCAGTGCTGCA
ATGATACCGCGAGACCCACGCTCACCGGCTCCAGATTTATCAGCAATAAACCAGCCAGCCGGAAGGGCCG
AGCGCAGAAGTGGTCCTGCAACTTTATCCGCCTCCATCCAGTCTATTAATTGTTGCCGGGAAGCTAGAGT
AAGTAGTTCGCCAGTTAATAGTTTGCGCAACGTTGTTGCCATTGCTACAGGCATCGTGGTGTCACGCTCG
TCGTTTGGTATGGCTTCATTCAGCTCCGGTTCCCAACGATCAAGGCGAGTTACATGATCCCCCATGTTGT
GCAAAAAAGCGGTTAGCTCCTTCGGTCCTCCGATCGTTGTCAGAAGTAAGTTGGCCGCAGTGTTATCACT
CATGGTTATGGCAGCACTGCATAATTCTCTTACTGTCATGCCATCCGTAAGATGCTTTTCTGTGACTGGT
GAGTACTCAACCAAGTCATTCTGAGAATAGTGTATGCGGCGACCGAGTTGCTCTTGCCCGGCGTCAATAC
GGGATAATACCGCGCCACATAGCAGAACTTTAAAAGTGCTCATCATTGGAAAACGTTCTTCGGGGCGAAA
ACTCTCAAGGATCTTACCGCTGTTGAGATCCAGTTCGATGTAACCCACTCGTGCACCCAACTGATCTTCA
GCATCTTTTACTTTCACCAGCGTTTCTGGGTGAGCAAAAACAGGAAGGCAAAATGCCGCAAAAAAGGGAA
TAAGGGCGACACGGAAATGTTGAATACTCATACTCTTCCTTTTTCAATATTATTGAAGCATTTATCAGGG
TTATTGTCTCATGAGCGGATACATATTTGAATGTATTTAGAAAAATAAACAAATAGGGGTTCCGCGCACA
TTTCCCCGAAAAGTGCCACCTGACGTCGACGGATCGGGAGATCTCCCGATCCCCTATGGTGCACTCTCAG
TACAATCTGCTCTGATGCCGCATAGTTAAGCCAGTATCTG
Features (pLannotate 1.2.2; 21 found; start..end, strand, type, name):
    152..531     +  enhancer       CMV enhancer: human cytomegalovirus immediate early enhancer
    532..735     +  promoter       CMV promoter: human cytomegalovirus (CMV) immediate early promoter
    731..764     +  LTR            5' LTR (truncated) (fragment): truncated 5' long terminal repeat (LTR) from HIV-1
    780..798     +  promoter       T7 promoter: promoter for bacteriophage T7 RNA polymerase
    831..1271    +  CDS            miRFP670nano: miRFP670nano is a basic (constitutively fluorescent) near ir fluorescent protein published in 2019, derived from Nostoc punctiforme. It has very low acid sensitivity. It requires the cofactor biliverdin for fluorescence.
   1422..1646    +  polyA_signal   bGH poly(A) signal: bovine growth hormone polyadenylation signal
   1650..1671    +  promoter       SV40 promoter (fragment): SV40 enhancer and early promoter
   1692..2120    +  rep_origin     f1 ori (sequence partly withheld): f1 bacteriophage origin of replication; arrow indicates direction of (+) strand synthesis
   2134..2463    +  promoter       SV40 promoter: SV40 enhancer and early promoter
   2511..2558    +  promoter       EM7 promoter: synthetic bacterial promoter&nbsp
   2577..2951    +  CDS            BleoR: antibiotic-binding protein; Sh ble from Streptoalloteichus hindustanus; confers resistance to bleomycin, phleomycin, and Zeocin™
   2961..3086    +  CDS            ble (fragment): BLE_KLEPN - Experimental evidence at protein level: Swiss-Prot protein existence level 1. Binding protein with a strong affinity to the bleomycin family of antibiotics. Binds to CL990; an antimitotic-antibiotic compound. From Klebsiella pneumoniae.
   3081..3202    +  polyA_signal   SV40 poly(A) signal: SV40 polyadenylation signal
   3275..3291    -  protein_bind   lac operator: The lac repressor binds to the lac operator to inhibit transcription in E. coli. This inhibition can be relieved by adding lactose or isopropyl-β-D-thiogalactopyranoside (IPTG). lac repressor encoded by lacI
   3299..3329    -  promoter       lac promoter: promoter for the E. coli lac operon
   3344..3365    -  protein_bind   CAP binding site: CAP binding activates transcription in the presence of cAMP. E. coli catabolite activator protein
   3378..3470    -  CDS            lacI (fragment): lac repressor; lacI; The lac repressor binds to the lac operator to inhibit transcription in E. coli. This inhibition can be relieved by adding lactose or isopropyl-β-D-thiogalactopyranoside (IPTG).
   3653..4241    -  rep_origin     ori: high-copy-number ColE1/pMB1/pBR322/pUC origin of replication
   4412..5272    -  CDS            AmpR: β-lactamase; bla; confers resistance to ampicillin, carbenicillin, and related antibiotics
   5273..5377    -  promoter       AmpR promoter: bla
   5436..5488    -  misc_feature   bom (fragment): basis of mobility region from pBR322
