[The description below was written by a language model from this plasmid's Addgene catalogue record and pLannotate feature annotations shown in this document.]
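Description:
miRFP670nano-pcDNA is a mammalian expression plasmid of about 5.5 kb built on a pcDNA-type backbone, carrying the monomeric near-infrared fluorescent protein miRFP670nano. It is propagated in E. coli from a high-copy ColE1/pUC-type origin and selected through the β-lactamase gene (AmpR) and its own promoter. An f1 phage origin is also present. In addition, the backbone carries a second marker cassette in which the Sh ble gene (BleoR) sits behind both the SV40 enhancer/early promoter and the bacterial EM7 promoter and is followed by an SV40 polyadenylation signal. This arrangement can confer Zeocin/bleomycin-family resistance in either mammalian cells or bacteria, and could in principle be used to select stable transfectants, although the record lists only ampicillin for bacterial selection.

The payload is a 441 bp synthetic open reading frame cloned between KpnI and EcoRI sites, both of which are retained. Transcription is driven by the human cytomegalovirus immediate-early enhancer and promoter and terminated by the bovine growth hormone poly(A) signal. A T7 promoter lies just upstream of the coding sequence and could support in vitro transcription. According to the annotation, miRFP670nano is a constitutively fluorescent protein derived from a Nostoc punctiforme cyanobacteriochrome, has very low acid sensitivity, and requires biliverdin as its chromophore cofactor. No fusion tags or targeting sequences are annotated, so the protein appears to be expressed on its own. Several short annotated fragments (a truncated HIV-1 LTR, lacI, a Klebsiella ble fragment, bom) are probably backbone remnants or partial matches from automated annotation rather than functional parts. The construct serves to express this small near-infrared protein in mammalian cells, for example as a reporter in multicolour imaging.
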