Addgene plasmid #127443: miRFP670nano-pcDNA
Purpose: Monomeric near-infrared fluorescent protein miRFP670nano in mammalian plasmid
Depositing lab: Vladislav Verkhusha. Publication: Smallest near-infrared fluorescent protein evolved from cyanobacteriochrome as versatile tag for spectral multiplexing. Oliinyk OS, Shemetov AA, Pletnev S, Shcherbakova DM, Verkhusha VV. Nat Commun. 2019 Jan 17;10(1):279. doi: 10.1038/s41467-018-08050-8. PubMed 30655515.
Backbone
  Vector backbone: pcDNA
  Vector type: Mammalian Expression
Growth in bacteria
  Bacterial resistance: Ampicillin, 100 μg/mL
  Growth temperature: 37°C
  Growth strain: DH5alpha
  Copy number: High Copy
Gene/Insert
  Gene/Insert name: miRFP670nano
  Species: Synthetic
  Insert size (bp): 441
  Promoter: CMV
  Cloning method: Restriction Enzyme; 5′ cloning site KpnI (not destroyed); 3′ cloning site EcoRI (not destroyed)
  Sequencing primers: 5′ CMV Forward; 3′ BGH Reverse
Terms and licenses: Academic/Nonprofit Terms; Industry Terms: Not Available to Industry
How to cite: miRFP670nano-pcDNA was a gift from Vladislav Verkhusha (Addgene plasmid # 127443 ; http://n2t.net/addgene:127443 ; RRID:Addgene_127443)
