>Addgene plasmid #127443 | miRFP670nano-pcDNA | depositor partial sequence | sequence record 243912 | miRFP670nano-pcDNA Partial Sequence
GGGAGACCCAAGCTGGCTAGTTAAGCTTGGTACCATGGCAAACCTGGACAAGATGCTGAATACCACAGTA
ACAGAGGTGCGGCAGTTCCTGCAGGTGGACAGAGTGTGCGTGTTCCAGTTTGAGGAGGATTATAGCGGAG
TGGTGGTGGTGGAGGCCGTGGACGATAGGTGGATCTCCATCCTGAAGACCCAGGTGCGGGATAGATACTT
CATGGAGACAAGGGGCGAGGAGTATTCTCACGGCCGCTACCAGGCCATCGCCGACATCTACACCGCAAAC
CTGACAGAGTGCTACAGGGATCTGCTGACACAGTTTCAGGTGAGAGCAATCCTGGCCGTGCCCATCCTGC
AGGGCAAGAAGCTGTGGGGCCTGTTGGTGGCACACCAGCTGGCGGCCCCTAGACAGTGGCAGACCTGGGA
GATCGACTTTCTGAAGCAGCAGGCCGTGGTGGTGGGCATCGCCATCCAGCAGAGCTAGCTGAATTCTGCA
GAT
